>Addgene plasmid #228060 | pGL4.26-Igf2Promoter | addgene full sequence | sequence record 451020 | Addgene NGS Result
GGCCTAACTGGCCGGTACCTGAGCTCGCTAGCCTCGAGTTGCGGGGGCGGTCCCGGGGCGGGGCGAGGGC
CCTGCGGACGCCCATTGGCGCGGGCGTAAGGCCAGCGGGGCCCGAGCGGGCGCCGAGCCGCGGGGTGGCG
CGGCTATAAGAACCGGGCGTTGGCGCCCGGAGTTCGCCTGCTCTCCGGCGGAGCTGCGTGAGGCCAGGCC
GGCCCCCGGCCCCCCCTTCCGGCCGCCCCCGCCTCCTGGCCCACGCCCGCCCGCGCTCGGCCCGCCAGCG
CCTCCATCCGGGCTGGCGGCCCCGCGTCGACGCCGTCCGCCACCTCGCTGCTGCTAACTCCTGTGCAGGG
CGCCGTCGGCGGGGCCGCGCTCCGTCGGGCCTGCGGATCTCCCCACCGCCTCCTCCTCTATCTACCTCAA
CACCCCATTCCTGCTTCGCCAGAGGAGGCGGTCCCCACCGCAGGCAGTCCGGCTTGCAGGTCGCCGGCGT
TGTCATCCCCCGCGCTTCCCCTCCCAGCCCTCCCCGGTGCGCAGCCCGGCTGCTCCCCTCTTTTCGCTGC
AGTCCCGAGCAGCTGAGGCGCCGCCACGCCTGTCCCCCCCACAAGAAGCCCGGGCTTACGACGGCTGAGG
GCTCCGTCGACCCTAACCGAGCTGGGTGCCCGTGGCCGGGGTGACGCCTCCATTCCTCCCCCCTCAACAC
CGTCCTCGGTCCTTCGAAGTTGCATCCTCTCCTCTGCTTAGGGTGCGCCCCCCCTCGCGCACCCGCTTAC
CCGCCACCTTTCCTAAGCTCCCCTCCTGCCCCCTCCCCGTTCCTCCTCGCCTCAGACTCCCTCCCCCTCA
CGTCCGCCCTCTGCCTTCGCCTACCCAAGTGGATTAATTATACGCTTTCTGTTTCTCTCCGTGCTGTCCT
CTCCCGCTGTGAGCCTACCCGCCTCTCGCTGTAAGCTTAGACACTAGAGGGTATATAATGGAAGCTCGAC
TTCCAGCTTGGCAATCCGGTACTGTTGGTAAAGCCACCATGGAAGATGCCAAAAACATTAAGAAGGGCCC
AGCGCCATTCTACCCACTCGAAGACGGGACCGCCGGCGAGCAGCTGCACAAAGCCATGAAGCGCTACGCC
CTGGTGCCCGGCACCATCGCCTTTACCGACGCACATATCGAGGTGGACATTACCTACGCCGAGTACTTCG
AGATGAGCGTTCGGCTGGCAGAAGCTATGAAGCGCTATGGGCTGAATACAAACCATCGGATCGTGGTGTG
CAGCGAGAATAGCTTGCAGTTCTTCATGCCCGTGTTGGGTGCCCTGTTCATCGGTGTGGCTGTGGCCCCA
GCTAACGACATCTACAACGAGCGCGAGCTGCTGAACAGCATGGGCATCAGCCAGCCCACCGTCGTATTCG
TGAGCAAGAAAGGGCTGCAAAAGATCCTCAACGTGCAAAAGAAGCTACCGATCATACAAAAGATCATCAT
CATGGATAGCAAGACCGACTACCAGGGCTTCCAAAGCATGTACACCTTCGTGACTTCCCATTTGCCACCC
GGCTTCAACGAGTACGACTTCGTGCCCGAGAGCTTCGACCGGGACAAAACCATCGCCCTGATCATGAACA
GTAGTGGCAGTACCGGATTGCCCAAGGGCGTAGCCCTACCGCACCGCACCGCTTGTGTCCGATTCAGTCA
TGCCCGCGACCCCATCTTCGGCAACCAGATCATCCCCGACACCGCTATCCTCAGCGTGGTGCCATTTCAC
CACGGCTTCGGCATGTTCACCACGCTGGGCTACTTGATCTGCGGCTTTCGGGTCGTGCTCATGTACCGCT
TCGAGGAGGAGCTATTCTTGCGCAGCTTGCAAGACTATAAGATTCAATCTGCCCTGCTGGTGCCCACACT
ATTTAGCTTCTTCGCTAAGAGCACTCTCATCGACAAGTACGACCTAAGCAACTTGCACGAGATCGCCAGC
GGCGGGGCGCCGCTCAGCAAGGAGGTAGGTGAGGCCGTGGCCAAACGCTTCCACCTACCAGGCATCCGCC
AGGGCTACGGCCTGACAGAAACAACCAGCGCCATTCTGATCACCCCCGAAGGGGACGACAAGCCTGGCGC
AGTAGGCAAGGTGGTGCCCTTCTTCGAGGCTAAGGTGGTGGACTTGGACACCGGTAAGACACTGGGTGTG
AACCAGCGCGGCGAGCTGTGCGTCCGTGGCCCCATGATCATGAGCGGCTACGTTAACAACCCCGAGGCTA
CAAACGCTCTCATCGACAAGGACGGCTGGCTGCACAGCGGCGACATCGCCTACTGGGACGAGGACGAGCA
CTTCTTCATCGTGGACCGGCTGAAGAGCCTGATCAAATACAAGGGCTACCAGGTAGCCCCAGCCGAACTG
GAGAGCATCCTGCTGCAACACCCCAACATCTTCGACGCCGGGGTCGCCGGCCTGCCCGACGACGATGCCG
GCGAGCTGCCCGCCGCAGTCGTCGTGCTGGAACACGGTAAAACCATGACCGAGAAGGAGATCGTGGACTA
TGTGGCCAGCCAGGTTACAACCGCCAAGAAGCTGCGCGGTGGTGTTGTGTTCGTGGACGAGGTGCCTAAA
GGACTGACCGGCAAGTTGGACGCCCGCAAGATCCGCGAGATTCTCATTAAGGCCAAGAAGGGCGGCAAGA
TCGCCGTGTAATAATTCTAGAGTCGGGGCGGCCGGCCGCTTCGAGCAGACATGATAAGATACATTGATGA
GTTTGGACAAACCACAACTAGAATGCAGTGAAAAAAATGCTTTATTTGTGAAATTTGTGATGCTATTGCT
TTATTTGTAACCATTATAAGCTGCAATAAACAAGTTAACAACAACAATTGCATTCATTTTATGTTTCAGG
TTCAGGGGGAGGTGTGGGAGGTTTTTTAAAGCAAGTAAAACCTCTACAAATGTGGTAAAATCGATAAGGA
TCCGTTTGCGTATTGGGCGCTCTTCCGCTGATCTGCGCAGCACCATGGCCTGAAATAACCTCTGAAAGAG
GAACTTGGTTAGCTACCTTCTGAGGCGGAAAGAACCAGCTGTGGAATGTGTGTCAGTTAGGGTGTGGAAA
GTCCCCAGGCTCCCCAGCAGGCAGAAGTATGCAAAGCATGCATCTCAATTAGTCAGCAACCAGGTGTGGA
AAGTCCCCAGGCTCCCCAGCAGGCAGAAGTATGCAAAGCATGCATCTCAATTAGTCAGCAACCATAGTCC
CGCCCCTAACTCCGCCCATCCCGCCCCTAACTCCGCCCAGTTCCGCCCATTCTCCGCCCCATGGCTGACT
AATTTTTTTTATTTATGCAGAGGCCGAGGCCGCCTCTGCCTCTGAGCTATTCCAGAAGTAGTGAGGAGGC
TTTTTTGGAGGCCTAGGCTTTTGCAAAAAGCTCGATTCTTCTGACACTAGCGCCACCATGAAGAAGCCCG
AACTCACCGCTACCAGCGTTGAAAAATTTCTCATCGAGAAGTTCGACAGTGTGAGCGACCTGATGCAGTT
GTCGGAGGGCGAAGAGAGCCGAGCCTTCAGCTTCGATGTCGGCGGACGCGGCTATGTACTGCGGGTGAAT
AGCTGCGCTGATGGCTTCTACAAAGACCGCTACGTGTACCGCCACTTCGCCAGCGCTGCACTACCCATCC
CCGAAGTGTTGGACATCGGCGAGTTCAGCGAGAGCCTGACATACTGCATCAGTAGACGCGCCCAAGGCGT
TACTCTCCAAGACCTCCCCGAAACAGAGCTGCCTGCTGTGTTACAGCCTGTCGCCGAAGCTATGGATGCT
ATTGCCGCCGCCGACCTCAGTCAAACCAGCGGCTTCGGCCCATTCGGGCCCCAAGGCATCGGCCAGTACA
CAACCTGGCGGGATTTCATTTGCGCCATTGCTGATCCCCATGTCTACCACTGGCAGACCGTGATGGACGA
CACCGTGTCCGCCAGCGTAGCTCAAGCCCTGGACGAACTGATGCTGTGGGCCGAAGACTGTCCCGAGGTG
CGCCACCTCGTCCATGCCGACTTCGGCAGCAACAACGTCCTGACCGACAACGGCCGCATCACCGCCGTAA
TCGACTGGTCCGAAGCTATGTTCGGGGACAGTCAGTACGAGGTGGCCAACATCTTCTTCTGGCGGCCCTG
GCTGGCTTGCATGGAGCAGCAGACTCGCTACTTCGAGCGCCGGCATCCCGAGCTGGCCGGCAGCCCTCGT
CTGCGAGCCTACATGCTGCGCATCGGCCTGGATCAGCTCTACCAGAGCCTCGTGGACGGCAACTTCGACG
ATGCTGCCTGGGCTCAAGGCCGCTGCGATGCCATCGTCCGCAGCGGGGCCGGCACCGTCGGTCGCACACA
AATCGCTCGCCGGAGCGCAGCCGTATGGACCGACGGCTGCGTCGAGGTGCTGGCCGACAGCGGCAACCGC
CGGCCCAGTACACGACCGCGCGCTAAGGAGGTAGGTCGAGTTTAAACTCTAGAACCGGTCATGGCCGCAA
TAAAATATCTTTATTTTCATTACATCTGTGTGTTGGTTTTTTGTGTGTTCGAACTAGATGCTGTCGACCG
ATGCCCTTGAGAGCCTTCAACCCAGTCAGCTCCTTCCGGTGGGCGCGGGGCATGACTATCGTCGCCGCAC
TTATGACTGTCTTCTTTATCATGCAACTCGTAGGACAGGTGCCGGCAGCGCTCTTCCGCTTCCTCGCTCA
CTGACTCGCTGCGCTCGGTCGTTCGGCTGCGGCGAGCGGTATCAGCTCACTCAAAGGCGGTAATACGGTT
ATCCACAGAATCAGGGGATAACGCAGGAAAGAACATGTGAGCAAAAGGCCAGCAAAAGGCCAGGAACCGT
AAAAAGGCCGCGTTGCTGGCGTTTTTCCATAGGCTCCGCCCCCCTGACGAGCATCACAAAAATCGACGCT
CAAGTCAGAGGTGGCGAAACCCGACAGGACTATAAAGATACCAGGCGTTTCCCCCTGGAAGCTCCCTCGT
GCGCTCTCCTGTTCCGACCCTGCCGCTTACCGGATACCTGTCCGCCTTTCTCCCTTCGGGAAGCGTGGCG
CTTTCTCATAGCTCACGCTGTAGGTATCTCAGTTCGGTGTAGGTCGTTCGCTCCAAGCTGGGCTGTGTGC
ACGAACCCCCCGTTCAGCCCGACCGCTGCGCCTTATCCGGTAACTATCGTCTTGAGTCCAACCCGGTAAG
ACACGACTTATCGCCACTGGCAGCAGCCACTGGTAACAGGATTAGCAGAGCGAGGTATGTAGGCGGTGCT
ACAGAGTTCTTGAAGTGGTGGCCTAACTACGGCTACACTAGAAGAACAGTATTTGGTATCTGCGCTCTGC
TGAAGCCAGTTACCTTCGGAAAAAGAGTTGGTAGCTCTTGATCCGGCAAACAAACCACCGCTGGTAGCGG
TGGTTTTTTTGTTTGCAAGCAGCAGATTACGCGCAGAAAAAAAGGATCTCAAGAAGATCCTTTGATCTTT
TCTACGGGGTCTGACGCTCAGTGGAACGAAAACTCACGTTAAGGGATTTTGGTCATGAGATTATCAAAAA
GGATCTTCACCTAGATCCTTTTAAATTAAAAATGAAGTTTTAAATCAATCTAAAGTATATATGAGTAAAC
TTGGTCTGACAGCGGCCGCAAATGCTAAACCACTGCAGTGGTTACCAGTGCTTGATCAGTGAGGCACCGA
TCTCAGCGATCTGCCTATTTCGTTCGTCCATAGTGGCCTGACTCCCCGTCGTGTAGATCACTACGATTCG
TGAGGGCTTACCATCAGGCCCCAGCGCAGCAATGATGCCGCGAGAGCCGCGTTCACCGGCCCCCGATTTG
TCAGCAATGAACCAGCCAGCAGGGAGGGCCGAGCGAAGAAGTGGTCCTGCTACTTTGTCCGCCTCCATCC
AGTCTATGAGCTGCTGTCGTGATGCTAGAGTAAGAAGTTCGCCAGTGAGTAGTTTCCGAAGAGTTGTGGC
CATTGCTACTGGCATCGTGGTATCACGCTCGTCGTTCGGTATGGCTTCGTTCAACTCTGGTTCCCAGCGG
TCAAGCCGGGTCACATGATCACCCATATTATGAAGAAATGCAGTCAGCTCCTTAGGGCCTCCGATCGTTG
TCAGAAGTAAGTTGGCCGCGGTGTTGTCGCTCATGGTAATGGCAGCACTACACAATTCTCTTACCGTCAT
GCCATCCGTAAGATGCTTTTCCGTGACCGGCGAGTACTCAACCAAGTCGTTTTGTGAGTAGTGTATACGG
CGACCAAGCTGCTCTTGCCCGGCGTCTATACGGGACAACACCGCGCCACATAGCAGTACTTTGAAAGTGC
TCATCATCGGGAATCGTTCTTCGGGGCGGAAAGACTCAAGGATCTTGCCGCTATTGAGATCCAGTTCGAT
ATAGCCCACTCTTGCACCCAGTTGATCTTCAGCATCTTTTACTTTCACCAGCGTTTCGGGGTGTGCAAAA
ACAGGCAAGCAAAATGCCGCAAAGAAGGGAATGAGTGCGACACGAAAATGTTGGATGCTCATACTCGTCC
TTTTTCAATATTATTGAAGCATTTATCAGGGTTACTAGTACGTCTCTCAAGGATAAGTAAGTAATATTAA
GGTACGGGAGGTATTGGACAGGCCGCAATAAAATATCTTTATTTTCATTACATCTGTGTGTTGGTTTTTT
GTGTGAATCGATAGTACTAACATACGCTCTCCATCAAAACAAAACGAAACAAAACAAACTAGCAAAATAG
GCTGTCCCCAGTGCAAGTGCAGGTGCCAGAACATTTCTCT
Features (pLannotate 1.2.2; 14 found; start..end, strand, type, name):
    516..533     -  CDS            H-Ras (fragment): human small GTPase proto-oncoprotein
    955..986     +  promoter       minP: minimal TATA-box promoter with low basal activity
   1019..2671    +  CDS            luciferase: firefly luciferase synthetic luc2 version of the luciferase gene
   2715..2836    -  polyA_signal   SV40 poly(A) signal: SV40 polyadenylation signal
   2862..2993    -  CDS            LT_SV40 (fragment): Experimental evidence at protein level: Swiss-Prot protein existence level 1. Isoform 17kT antigen targets host RBL2 for degradation and promotes cell proliferation. Transactivates host cyclin A promoter through its J domain. From Simian virus 40 (SV40).
   3030..3387    +  promoter       SV40 promoter: SV40 enhancer and early promoter
   3418..4455    +  CDS            HygR: hygromycin B phosphotransferase confers resistance to hygromycin
   4479..4527    +  polyA_signal   poly(A) signal: synthetic polyadenylation signal
   4543..4674    +  CDS            TcR (fragment): tetracycline efflux protein; tet; confers resistance to tetracycline
   4854..5442    -  rep_origin     ori: high-copy-number ColE1/pMB1/pBR322/pUC origin of replication
   5642..6502    -  CDS            AmpR: β-lactamase confers resistance to ampicillin, carbenicillin, and related antibiotics
   6503..6544    -  promoter       AmpR promoter (fragment): bla
   6607..6655    +  polyA_signal   poly(A) signal: synthetic polyadenylation signal
   6669..6760    +  misc_feature   pause site: RNA polymerase II transcriptional pause signal from the human α2 globin gene
