[The description below was written by a language model from this plasmid's Addgene catalogue record and pLannotate feature annotations shown in this document.]
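Description:
pGL4.26-Igf2Promoter is a mammalian luciferase reporter plasmid built on the Promega pGL4.26 backbone, carrying about 0.9 kb (910 bp) of the mouse Igf2 promoter region cloned between XhoI and HindIII sites, both of which are retained. The fragment sits upstream of the synthetic luc2 version of firefly luciferase. The feature table still shows the backbone's minimal TATA-box promoter (minP) just ahead of the luciferase coding sequence, so the Igf2 sequence lies directly upstream of minP rather than replacing it, and reporter output reflects the activity the Igf2 fragment confers in that context. The luciferase transcript is terminated by an SV40 late poly(A) signal. A synthetic poly(A) signal and an RNA polymerase II transcriptional pause site from the human α2 globin gene lie upstream of the cloning region, where they limit read-through transcription from the backbone and keep background low.

In bacteria the plasmid is maintained by a high-copy ColE1/pUC-type origin and selected with ampicillin through the β-lactamase gene. For mammalian cells, an SV40 enhancer/early promoter drives hygromycin B phosphotransferase followed by a synthetic poly(A) signal, allowing selection of stable reporter lines as well as transient use. The short H-Ras, SV40 large T and TcR fragments in the annotation are most likely incidental sequence matches rather than functional elements. The construct is suited to measuring Igf2 promoter activity and its response to regulatory factors; the associated work concerns proliferation and differentiation in microRNA-defective pineoblastoma.
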