Addgene plasmid #228060: pGL4.26-Igf2Promoter
Purpose: 0.9 kb from mouse Igf2 promoter in front of firefly luciferase reporter
Depositing lab: Kenneth Chen. Depositing organization: University of Texas Southwestern Medical Center. Publication: An imbalance between proliferation and differentiation underlies the development of microRNA-defective pineoblastoma. Fraire CR, Desai K, Obalapuram UA, Mendyka LK, Rajaram V, Sebastian T, Wang Y, Onel K, Lee J, Chen KS. bioRxiv [Preprint]. 2024 Apr 30:2024.04.23.590638. doi: 10.1101/2024.04.23.590638. PubMed 38712047.
Backbone
  Vector backbone: pGL4.26
  Backbone manufacturer: Promega
  Vector type: Luciferase
  Selectable markers: Hygromycin
Growth in bacteria
  Bacterial resistance: Ampicillin, 100 μg/mL
  Growth temperature: 37°C
  Growth strain: DH5alpha
  Copy number: High Copy
Gene/Insert
  Gene/Insert name: Igf2 promoter
  Species: M. musculus (mouse)
  Insert size (bp): 910
  Entrez Gene: Igf2 (a.k.a. Igf-2, Igf-II, M6pr, Mpr, Peg2)
  Cloning method: Restriction Enzyme; 5′ cloning site XhoI (not destroyed); 3′ cloning site HindIII (not destroyed)
  Sequencing primers: 5′ RVprimer3
Terms and licenses: Academic/Nonprofit Terms; Industry Terms: Not Available to Industry
How to cite: pGL4.26-Igf2Promoter was a gift from Kenneth Chen (Addgene plasmid # 228060 ; http://n2t.net/addgene:228060 ; RRID:Addgene_228060)
